Addgene plasmid #163741: TET-pLKO-neo CXCR4-sh1
Purpose: Lentivirus for inducible knockdown of CXCR4 (human)
Depositing lab: Roland Friedel. Depositing organization: Icahn School of Medicine at Mount Sinai.
Backbone
  Vector backbone: pLKO-Tet-On (Tet-pLKO-Neo) Addgene # 21916
  Backbone manufacturer: Wiederschain et al., 2009 Cell Cycle 8:3, 498-504
  Backbone size w/o insert (bp): 9084
  Total vector size (bp): 9143
  Vector type: Mammalian Expression, Lentiviral, RNAi
  Selectable markers: Neomycin (select with G418)
Growth in bacteria
  Bacterial resistance: Ampicillin, 100 μg/mL
  Growth temperature: 30°C
  Growth strain: NEB Stable
  Copy number: High Copy
Gene/Insert
  Gene/Insert name: CXCR4
  gRNA/shRNA sequence: CCGTGGCAAACTGGTACTTTG
  Species: H. sapiens (human)
  Entrez Gene: CXCR4 (a.k.a. CD184, D2S201E, FB22, HM89, HSY3RR, LAP-3, LAP3, LCR1, LESTR, NPY3R, NPYR, NPYRL, NPYY3R, WHIM, WHIMS, WHIMS1)
  Promoter: TRE
  Cloning method: Restriction Enzyme; 5′ cloning site AgeI (destroyed during cloning); 3′ cloning site EcoRI (not destroyed)
  Sequencing primers: 5′ pLKO-seq: ggcagggatattcaccattatcgtttcaga
Terms and licenses: Academic/Nonprofit Terms; Industry Terms: Not Available to Industry
Depositor comments: Addgene recommends screening 3-5 colonies immediately upon receipt, as this plasmid may be prone to recombination.
How to cite: TET-pLKO-neo CXCR4-sh1 was a gift from Roland Friedel (Addgene plasmid # 163741 ; http://n2t.net/addgene:163741 ; RRID:Addgene_163741)
