[The description below was written by a language model from this plasmid's Addgene catalogue record and pLannotate feature annotations shown in this document.]
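Description:
TET-pLKO-neo CXCR4-sh1 is a third-generation-style, self-inactivating HIV-1 lentiviral transfer plasmid built on the Tet-pLKO-neo (pLKO-Tet-On) backbone for doxycycline-inducible RNAi knockdown of human CXCR4. It totals 9,143 bp, with the short hairpin insert cloned between AgeI (destroyed) and EcoRI sites. In bacteria it replicates from a high-copy ColE1/pUC origin and is selected through the β-lactamase (AmpR) gene. An f1 origin and remnants of lac and phage promoter sequences are also present. The depositor notes that the plasmid may be prone to recombination, as is common for constructs carrying LTR repeats.

The viral portion begins with an RSV promoter fused to a truncated 5′ LTR, which drives Tat-independent production of the genomic RNA. This is followed by the Ψ packaging signal with a gag fragment, the RRE for Rev-dependent nuclear export, a cPPT/CTS, and a ΔU3 3′ LTR that inactivates the integrated provirus. An SV40 poly(A) signal and SV40 origin lie downstream of the 3′ LTR. The catalogue lists the promoter as "TRE", but the annotation identifies an H1-2O2 promoter, a human H1 Pol III promoter carrying tet operators, and the shRNA lies downstream of it.

A separate hPGK promoter cassette, containing a rabbit β-globin intron, expresses TetR and, via an EMCV IRES, the neomycin phosphotransferase gene for G418 selection of transduced cells. Constitutively made TetR occupies the operators and silences the hairpin. Adding doxycycline releases the repressor and permits shRNA transcription, all from a single vector. The construct is used to make stable cell lines with conditional CXCR4 depletion.
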