Features (pLannotate 1.2.2; 30 found; start..end, strand, type, name):
    516..1088    +  intron         β-globin intron: intron from rabbit β-globin gene
   1143..1161    +  promoter       T7 promoter: promoter for bacteriophage T7 RNA polymerase
   1172..1792    +  CDS            tetR: TETR2_ECOLX - Experimental evidence at protein level: Swiss-Prot protein existence level 1. TetR is the repressor of the tetracycline resistance element; its N-terminal region forms a helix-turn-helix structure and binds DNA. Binding of tetracycline to TetR reduces the repressor affinity for the tetracycline resistance gene (tetA) promoter operator sites. From Escherichia coli.
   1938..2400    +  misc_feature   IRES: internal ribosome entry site (IRES) of the encephalomyocarditis virus (EMCV)
   2407..3198    +  CDS            neo: KKA2_KLEPN - Also known as kan, nptII. Experimental evidence at protein level: Swiss-Prot protein existence level 1. Resistance to kanamycin, neomycin, paromomycin, ribostamycin, butirosin and gentamicin B. From Klebsiella pneumoniae.
   3230..3329    -  protein_bind   attL2: mutant version of attL; recombination site for the Gateway® LR reaction LR Clonase™
   3388..3471    +  CDS            nef (fragment): NEF_HV1Z2 - Experimental evidence at protein level: Swiss-Prot protein existence level 1. Extracellular Nef protein targets CD4(+) T-lymphocytes for apoptosis by interacting with CXCR4 surface receptors. From Human immunodeficiency virus type 1 group M subtype D (isolate Z2/CDC-Z34) (HIV-1).
   3473..3706    +  LTR            3' LTR (ΔU3): self-inactivating 3' long terminal repeat (LTR) from HIV-1
   3778..3899    +  polyA_signal   SV40 poly(A) signal: SV40 polyadenylation signal
   3939..4074    +  rep_origin     SV40 ori: SV40 origin of replication
   4095..4113    -  promoter       T7 promoter: promoter for bacteriophage T7 RNA polymerase
   4121..4276    +  CDS            lacZα (fragment): LacZα fragment of β-galactosidase; lacZ fragment
   4281..4709    +  rep_origin     f1 ori (sequence partly withheld): f1 bacteriophage origin of replication; arrow indicates direction of (+) strand synthesis
   4762..4866    +  promoter       AmpR promoter: bla
   4867..5727    +  CDS            AmpR: β-lactamase; bla; confers resistance to ampicillin, carbenicillin, and related antibiotics
   5898..6486    +  rep_origin     ori: high-copy-number ColE1/pMB1/pBR322/pUC origin of replication
   6669..6761    +  CDS            lacI (fragment): lac repressor; lacI; The lac repressor binds to the lac operator to inhibit transcription in E. coli. This inhibition can be relieved by adding lactose or isopropyl-β-D-thiogalactopyranoside (IPTG).
   6774..6795    +  protein_bind   CAP binding site: CAP binding activates transcription in the presence of cAMP. E. coli catabolite activator protein
   6810..6840    +  promoter       lac promoter: promoter for the E. coli lac operon
   6848..6864    +  protein_bind   lac operator: The lac repressor binds to the lac operator to inhibit transcription in E. coli. This inhibition can be relieved by adding lactose or isopropyl-β-D-thiogalactopyranoside (IPTG). lac repressor encoded by lacI
   6909..6927    +  promoter       T3 promoter: promoter for bacteriophage T3 RNA polymerase
   6955..7181    +  promoter       RSV promoter: Rous sarcoma virus enhancer/promoter
   7182..7362    +  LTR            5' LTR (truncated): truncated 5' long terminal repeat (LTR) from HIV-1
   7409..7534    +  misc_feature   HIV-1 Ψ: packaging signal of human immunodeficiency virus type 1
   7518..7881    +  CDS            HIV-1 gag (fragment): gag protein from human immunodeficiency virus 1; gag
   8027..8260    +  misc_feature   RRE: The Rev response element (RRE) of HIV-1 allows for Rev-dependent mRNA export from the nucleus to the cytoplasm.
   8637..8737    +  CDS            Rev (fragment): human immunodeficiency virus 1 (HIV-1) Rev protein; rev; enhances nuclear export of unspliced and incompletely spliced viral mRNAs
   8778..8872    +  promoter       H1-2O2 promoter: doxycycline-inducible variant of the human H1 RNA promoter (Henriksen et al., 2007)
   8974..9091    +  misc_feature   cPPT/CTS: central polypurine tract and central termination sequence of HIV-1
   9140..507     +  promoter       hPGK promoter (across the origin): human phosphoglycerate kinase 1 promoter
>Addgene plasmid #163741 | TET-pLKO-neo CXCR4-sh1 | addgene full sequence | sequence record 330897 | Addgene NGS Result
TTGGGGTTGCGCCTTTTCCAAGGCAGCCCTGGGTTTGCGCAGGGACGCGGCTGCTCTGGGCGTGGTTCCG
GGAAACGCAGCGGCGCCGACCCTGGGTCTCGCACATTCTTCACGTCCGTTCGCAGCGTCACCCGGATCTT
CGCCGCTACCCTTGTGGGCCCCCCGGCGACGCTTCCTGCTCCGCCCCTAAGTCGGGAAGGTTCCTTGCGG
TTCGCGGCGTGCCGGACGTGACAAACGGAAGCCGCACGTCTCACTAGTACCCTCGCAGACGGACAGCGCC
AGGGAGCAATGGCAGCGCGCCGACCGCGATGGGCTGTGGCCAATAGCGGCTGCTCAGCAGGGCGCGCCGA
GAGCAGCGGCCGGGAAGGGGCGGTGCGGGAGGCGGGGTGTGGGGCGGTAGTGTGGGCCCTGTTCCTGCCC
GCGCGGTGTTCCGCATTCTGCAAGCCTCCGGAGCGCACGTCGGCAGTCGGCTCCCTCGTTGACCGAATCA
CCGACCTCTCTCCCCAGGGGGATCTGTGAGTTTGGGGACCCTTGATTGTTCTTTCTTTTTCGCTATTGTA
AAATTCATGTTATATGGAGGGGGCAAAGTTTTCAGGGTGTTGTTTAGAATGGGAAGATGTCCCTTGTATC
ACCATGGACCCTCATGATAATTTTGTTTCTTTCACTTTCTACTCTGTTGACAACCATTGTCTCCTCTTAT
TTTCTTTTCATTTTCTGTAACTTTTTCGTTAAACTTTAGCTTGCATTTGTAACGAATTTTTAAATTCACT
TTTGTTTATTTGTCAGATTGTAAGTACTTTCTCTAATCACTTTTTTTTCAAGGCAATCAGGGTATATTAT
ATTGTACTTCAGCACAGTTTTAGAGAACAATTGTTATAATTAAATGATAAGGTAGAATATTTCTGCATAT
AAATTCTGGCTGGCGTGGAAATATTCTTATTGGTAGAAACAACTACATCCTGGTCATCATCCTGCCTTTC
TCTTTATGGTTACAATGATATACACTGTTTGAGATGAGGATAAAATACTCTGAGTCCAAACCGGGCCCCT
CTGCTAACCATGTTCATGCCTTCTTCTTTTTCCTACAGCTCCTGGGCAACGTGCTGGTTATTGTGCTGTC
TCATCATTTTGGCAAAGAATTGTAATACGACTCACTATAGGGCGAATTGATATGTCTAGATTAGATAAAA
GTAAAGTGATTAACAGCGCATTAGAGCTGCTTAATGAGGTCGGAATCGAAGGTTTAACAACCCGTAAACT
CGCCCAGAAGCTAGGTGTAGAGCAGCCTACATTGTATTGGCATGTAAAAAATAAGCGGGCTTTGCTCGAC
GCCTTAGCCATTGAGATGTTAGATAGGCACCATACTCACTTTTGCCCTTTAGAAGGGGAAAGCTGGCAAG
ATTTTTTACGTAATAACGCTAAAAGTTTTAGATGTGCTTTACTAAGTCATCGCGATGGAGCAAAAGTACA
TTTAGGTACACGGCCTACAGAAAAACAGTATGAAACTCTCGAAAATCAATTAGCCTTTTTATGCCAACAA
GGTTTTTCACTAGAGAATGCATTATATGCACTCAGCGCTGTGGGGCATTTTACTTTAGGTTGCGTATTGG
AAGATCAAGAGCATCAAGTCGCTAAAGAAGAAAGGGAAACACCTACTACTGATAGTATGCCGCCATTATT
ACGACAAGCTATCGAATTATTTGATCACCAAGGTGCAGAGCCAGCCTTCTTATTCGGCCTTGAATTGATC
ATATGCGGATTAGAAAAACAACTTAAATGTGAAAGTGGGTCCGCGTACAGCGGCTCCCGGGAGTTCTAGG
GATCTGCCCCTCTCCCTCCCCCCCCCCTAACGTTACTGGCCGAAGCCGCTTGGAATAAGGCCGGTGTGCG
TTTGTCTATATGTTATTTTCCACCATATTGCCGTCTTTTGGCAATGTGAGGGCCCGGAAACCTGGCCCTG
TCTTCTTGACGAGCATTCCTAGGGGTCTTTCCCCTCTCGCCAAAGGAATGCAAGGTCTGTTGAATGTCGT
GAAGGAAGCAGTTCCTCTGGAAGCTTCTTGAAGACAAACAACGTCTGTAGCGACCCTTTGCAGGCAGCGG
AACCCCCCACCTGGCGACAGGTGCCTCTGCGGCCAAAAGCCACGTGTATAAGATACACCTGCAAAGGCGG
CACAACCCCAGTGCCACGTTGTGAGTTGGATAGTTGTGGAAAGAGTCAAATGGCTCTCCTCAAGCGTATT
CAACAAGGGGCTGAAGGATGCCCAGAAGGTACCCCATTGTATGGGATCTGATCTGGGGCCTCGGTGCACA
TGCTTTACATGTGTTTAGTCGAGGTTAAAAAAACGTCTAGGCCCCCCGAACCACGGGGACGTGGTTTTCC
TTTGAAAAACACGATGATAAGGATCCATGATTGAACAAGATGGATTGCACGCAGGTTCTCCGGCCGCTTG
GGTGGAGAGGCTATTCGGCTATGACTGGGCACAACAGACAATCGGCTGCTCTGATGCCGCCGTGTTCCGG
CTGTCAGCGCAGGGGCGCCCGGTTCTTTTTGTCAAGACCGACCTGTCCGGTGCCCTGAATGAACTGCAGG
ACGAGGCAGCGCGGCTATCGTGGCTGGCCACGACGGGCGTTCCTTGCGCAGCTGTGCTCGACGTTGTCAC
TGAAGCGGGAAGGGACTGGCTGCTATTGGGCGAAGTGCCGGGGCAGGATCTCCTGTCATCTCACCTTGCT
CCTGCCGAGAAAGTATCCATCATGGCTGATGCAATGCGGCGGCTGCATACGCTTGATCCGGCTACCTGCC
CATTCGACCACCAAGCGAAACATCGCATCGAGCGAGCACGTACTCGGATGGAAGCCGGTCTTGTCGATCA
GGATGATCTGGACGAAGAGCATCAGGGGCTCGCGCCAGCCGAACTGTTCGCCAGGCTCAAGGCGCGCATG
CCCGACGGCGAGGATCTCGTCGTGACCCATGGCGATGCCTGCTTGCCGAATATCATGGTGGAAAATGGCC
GCTTTTCTGGATTCATCGACTGTGGCCGGCTGGGTGTGGCGGACCGCTATCAGGACATAGCGTTGGCTAC
CCGTGATATTGCTGAAGAGCTTGGCGGCGAATGGGCTGACCGCTTCCTCGTGCTTTACGGTATCGCCGCT
CCCGATTCGCAGCGCATCGCCTTCTATCGCCTTCTTGACGAGTTCTTCTGAGGTACCTTTTTTAAGGGTG
GGCGCGCCGACCCAGCTTTCTTGTACAAAGTTGGCATTATAAGAAAGCATTGCTTATCAATTTGTTGCAA
CGAACAGGTCACTATCAGTCAAAATAAAATCATTATTTGCCATCCAGCTGATATCCGCCCGCCCCACGAC
CCGCAGCGCCCGACCGAAAGGAGCGCACGACCCCATGCATCGGTACCTTTAAGACCAATGACTTACAAGG
CAGCTGTAGATCTTAGCCACTTTTTAAAAGAAAAGGGGGGACTGGAAGGGCTAATTCACTCCCAACGAAG
ACAAGATCTGCTTTTTGCTTGTACTGGGTCTCTCTGGTTAGACCAGATCTGAGCCTGGGAGCTCTCTGGC
TAACTAGGGAACCCACTGCTTAAGCCTCAATAAAGCTTGCCTTGAGTGCTTCAAGTAGTGTGTGCCCGTC
TGTTGTGTGACTCTGGTAACTAGAGATCCCTCAGACCCTTTTAGTCAGTGTGGAAAATCTCTAGCAGTAG
TAGTTCATGTCATCTTATTATTCAGTATTTATAACTTGCAAAGAAATGAATATCAGAGAGTGAGAGGAAC
TTGTTTATTGCAGCTTATAATGGTTACAAATAAAGCAATAGCATCACAAATTTCACAAATAAAGCATTTT
TTTCACTGCATTCTAGTTGTGGTTTGTCCAAACTCATCAATGTATCTTATCATGTCTGGCTCTAGCTATC
CCGCCCCTAACTCCGCCCATCCCGCCCCTAACTCCGCCCAGTTCCGCCCATTCTCCGCCCCATGGCTGAC
TAATTTTTTTTATTTATGCAGAGGCCGAGGCCGCCTCGGCCTCTGAGCTATTCCAGAAGTAGTGAGGAGG
CTTTTTTGGAGGCCTAGGGACGTACCCAATTCGCCCTATAGTGAGTCGTATTACGCGCGCTCACTGGCCG
TCGTTTTACAACGTCGTGACTGGGAAAACCCTGGCGTTACCCAACTTAATCGCCTTGCAGCACATCCCCC
TTTCGCCAGCTGGCGTAATAGCGAAGAGGCCCGCACCGATCGCCCTTCCCAACAGTTGCGCAGCCTGAAT
GGCGAATGGG
[124 nt withheld, positions 4281-4404]
C
[91 nt withheld, positions 4406-4496]
A
[49 nt withheld, positions 4498-4546]
CCTTTGACGTTGGAGTCCACGTTCTTT
[37 nt withheld, positions 4574-4610]
ACCCTATCTCGGTCTATTCTTTTGATTTATAAGGGATTTTGCCGATTTCGGCCTATTGGTTAAAAAATGA
GCTGATTTAACAAAAATTTAACGCGAATTTTAACAAAATATTAACGCTTACAATTTAGGTGGCACTTTTC
GGGGAAATGTGCGCGGAACCCCTATTTGTTTATTTTTCTAAATACATTCAAATATGTATCCGCTCATGAG
ACAATAACCCTGATAAATGCTTCAATAATATTGAAAAAGGAAGAGTATGAGTATTCAACATTTCCGTGTC
GCCCTTATTCCCTTTTTTGCGGCATTTTGCCTTCCTGTTTTTGCTCACCCAGAAACGCTGGTGAAAGTAA
AAGATGCTGAAGATCAGTTGGGTGCACGAGTGGGTTACATCGAACTGGATCTCAACAGCGGTAAGATCCT
TGAGAGTTTTCGCCCCGAAGAACGTTTTCCAATGATGAGCACTTTTAAAGTTCTGCTATGTGGCGCGGTA
TTATCCCGTATTGACGCCGGGCAAGAGCAACTCGGTCGCCGCATACACTATTCTCAGAATGACTTGGTTG
AGTACTCACCAGTCACAGAAAAGCATCTTACGGATGGCATGACAGTAAGAGAATTATGCAGTGCTGCCAT
AACCATGAGTGATAACACTGCGGCCAACTTACTTCTGACAACGATCGGAGGACCGAAGGAGCTAACCGCT
TTTTTGCACAACATGGGGGATCATGTAACTCGCCTTGATCGTTGGGAACCGGAGCTGAATGAAGCCATAC
CAAACGACGAGCGTGACACCACGATGCCTGTAGCAATGGCAACAACGTTGCGCAAACTATTAACTGGCGA
ACTACTTACTCTAGCTTCCCGGCAACAATTAATAGACTGGATGGAGGCGGATAAAGTTGCAGGACCACTT
CTGCGCTCGGCCCTTCCGGCTGGCTGGTTTATTGCTGATAAATCTGGAGCCGGTGAGCGTGGGTCTCGCG
GTATCATTGCAGCACTGGGGCCAGATGGTAAGCCCTCCCGTATCGTAGTTATCTACACGACGGGGAGTCA
GGCAACTATGGATGAACGAAATAGACAGATCGCTGAGATAGGTGCCTCACTGATTAAGCATTGGTAACTG
TCAGACCAAGTTTACTCATATATACTTTAGATTGATTTAAAACTTCATTTTTAATTTAAAAGGATCTAGG
TGAAGATCCTTTTTGATAATCTCATGACCAAAATCCCTTAACGTGAGTTTTCGTTCCACTGAGCGTCAGA
CCCCGTAGAAAAGATCAAAGGATCTTCTTGAGATCCTTTTTTTCTGCGCGTAATCTGCTGCTTGCAAACA
AAAAAACCACCGCTACCAGCGGTGGTTTGTTTGCCGGATCAAGAGCTACCAACTCTTTTTCCGAAGGTAA
CTGGCTTCAGCAGAGCGCAGATACCAAATACTGTTCTTCTAGTGTAGCCGTAGTTAGGCCACCACTTCAA
GAACTCTGTAGCACCGCCTACATACCTCGCTCTGCTAATCCTGTTACCAGTGGCTGCTGCCAGTGGCGAT
AAGTCGTGTCTTACCGGGTTGGACTCAAGACGATAGTTACCGGATAAGGCGCAGCGGTCGGGCTGAACGG
GGGGTTCGTGCACACAGCCCAGCTTGGAGCGAACGACCTACACCGAACTGAGATACCTACAGCGTGAGCT
ATGAGAAAGCGCCACGCTTCCCGAAGGGAGAAAGGCGGACAGGTATCCGGTAAGCGGCAGGGTCGGAACA
GGAGAGCGCACGAGGGAGCTTCCAGGGGGAAACGCCTGGTATCTTTATAGTCCTGTCGGGTTTCGCCACC
TCTGACTTGAGCGTCGATTTTTGTGATGCTCGTCAGGGGGGCGGAGCCTATGGAAAAACGCCAGCAACGC
GGCCTTTTTACGGTTCCTGGCCTTTTGCTGGCCTTTTGCTCACATGTTCTTTCCTGCGTTATCCCCTGAT
TCTGTGGATAACCGTATTACCGCCTTTGAGTGAGCTGATACCGCTCGCCGCAGCCGAACGACCGAGCGCA
GCGAGTCAGTGAGCGAGGAAGCGGAAGAGCGCCCAATACGCAAACCGCCTCTCCCCGCGCGTTGGCCGAT
TCATTAATGCAGCTGGCACGACAGGTTTCCCGACTGGAAAGCGGGCAGTGAGCGCAACGCAATTAATGTG
AGTTAGCTCACTCATTAGGCACCCCAGGCTTTACACTTTATGCTTCCGGCTCGTATGTTGTGTGGAATTG
TGAGCGGATAACAATTTCACACAGGAAACAGCTATGACCATGATTACGCCAAGCGCGCAATTAACCCTCA
CTAAAGGGAACAAAAGCTGGAGCTGCAAGCTTAATGTAGTCTTATGCAATACTCTTGTAGTCTTGCAACA
TGGTAACGATGAGTTAGCAACATGCCTTACAAGGAGAGAAAAAGCACCGTGCATGCCGATTGGTGGAAGT
AAGGTGGTACGATCGTGCCTTATTAGGAAGGCAACAGACGGGTCTGACATGGATTGGACGAACCACTGAA
TTGCCGCATTGCAGAGATATTGTATTTAAGTGCCTAGCTCGATACATAAACGGGTCTCTCTGGTTAGACC
AGATCTGAGCCTGGGAGCTCTCTGGCTAACTAGGGAACCCACTGCTTAAGCCTCAATAAAGCTTGCCTTG
AGTGCTTCAAGTAGTGTGTGCCCGTCTGTTGTGTGACTCTGGTAACTAGAGATCCCTCAGACCCTTTTAG
TCAGTGTGGAAAATCTCTAGCAGTGGCGCCCGAACAGGGACTTGAAAGCGAAAGGGAAACCAGAGGAGCT
CTCTCGACGCAGGACTCGGCTTGCTGAAGCGCGCACGGCAAGAGGCGAGGGGCGGCGACTGGTGAGTACG
CCAAAAATTTTGACTAGCGGAGGCTAGAAGGAGAGAGATGGGTGCGAGAGCGTCAGTATTAAGCGGGGGA
GAATTAGATCGCGATGGGAAAAAATTCGGTTAAGGCCAGGGGGAAAGAAAAAATATAAATTAAAACATAT
AGTATGGGCAAGCAGGGAGCTAGAACGATTCGCAGTTAATCCTGGCCTGTTAGAAACATCAGAAGGCTGT
AGACAAATACTGGGACAGCTACAACCATCCCTTCAGACAGGATCAGAAGAACTTAGATCATTATATAATA
CAGTAGCAACCCTCTATTGTGTGCATCAAAGGATAGAGATAAAAGACACCAAGGAAGCTTTAGACAAGAT
AGAGGAAGAGCAAAACAAAAGTAAGACCACCGCACAGCAAGCGGCCGCTGATCTTCAGACCTGGAGGAGG
AGATATGAGGGACAATTGGAGAAGTGAATTATATAAATATAAAGTAGTAAAAATTGAACCATTAGGAGTA
GCACCCACCAAGGCAAAGAGAAGAGTGGTGCAGAGAGAAAAAAGAGCAGTGGGAATAGGAGCTTTGTTCC
TTGGGTTCTTGGGAGCAGCAGGAAGCACTATGGGCGCAGCGTCAATGACGCTGACGGTACAGGCCAGACA
ATTATTGTCTGGTATAGTGCAGCAGCAGAACAATTTGCTGAGGGCTATTGAGGCGCAACAGCATCTGTTG
CAACTCACAGTCTGGGGCATCAAGCAGCTCCAGGCAAGAATCCTGGCTGTGGAAAGATACCTAAAGGATC
AACAGCTCCTGGGGATTTGGGGTTGCTCTGGAAAACTCATTTGCACCACTGCTGTGCCTTGGAATGCTAG
TTGGAGTAATAAATCTCTGGAACAGATTTGGAATCACACGACCTGGATGGAGTGGGACAGAGAAATTAAC
AATTACACAAGCTTAATACACTCCTTAATTGAAGAATCGCAAAACCAGCAAGAAAAGAATGAACAAGAAT
TATTGGAATTAGATAAATGGGCAAGTTTGTGGAATTGGTTTAACATAACAAATTGGCTGTGGTATATAAA
ATTATTCATAATGATAGTAGGAGGCTTGGTAGGTTTAAGAATAGTTTTTGCTGTACTTTCTATAGTGAAT
AGAGTTAGGCAGGGATATTCACCATTATCGTTTCAGACCCACCTCCCAACCCCGAGGGGACCCGACAGGC
CCGAAGGAATAGAAGAAGAAGGTGGAGAGAGAGACAGAGACAGATCCATTCGATTAGTGAACGGATCTCG
ACGGTATCGATCACGAGACTAGCCTCGAGCGGCCGCAATATTTGCATGTCGCTATGTGTTCTGGGAAATC
ACCATAAACGTGAAATCCCTATCAGTGATAGAGACTTATAAGTTCCCTATCAGTGATAGAGACACCGGCC
GTGGCAAACTGGTACTTTGCTCGAGCAAAGTACCAGTTTGCCACGGTTTTTTGAATTCTCGACCTCGAGA
CAAATGGCAGTATTCATCCACAATTTTAAAAGAAAAGGGGGGATTGGGGGGTACAGTGCAGGGGAAAGAA
TAGTAGACATAATAGCAACAGACATACAAACTAAAGAATTACAAAAACAAATTACAAAAATTCAAAATTT
TCGGGTTTATTACAGGGACAGCAGAGATCCACTTTGGCCGCGGCTCGAGGGGG
